Addgene plasmid #65864: pDONR221_UBE2V1_3UTR
Purpose: Carries 3' UTR of UBE2V1, an RBPMS target
Depositing lab: Thomas Tuschl. Depositing organization: Rockefeller University.
Backbone
  Vector backbone: pDONR221
  Backbone manufacturer: Life Technologies, modified by the Tuschl lab
  Backbone size w/o insert (bp): 2550
Growth in bacteria
  Bacterial resistance: Kanamycin, 50 μg/mL
  Growth temperature: 37°C
  Growth strain: Top10
  Copy number: Unknown
Gene/Insert
  Gene/Insert name: UBE2V1
  Species: H. sapiens (human)
  Insert size (bp): 1644
  Entrez Gene: UBE2V1 (a.k.a. CIR1, CROC-1, CROC1, UBE2V, UEV-1, UEV1, UEV1A)
  Promoter: T7
  Cloning method: Gateway Cloning
  Sequencing primers: 5′ M13 Forward; 3′ M13 Reverse
Terms and licenses: Academic/Nonprofit Terms; Industry Terms: Not Available to Industry
Depositor comments: Primers used to amplify 3' UTR from human cDNA (HCC1964 cDNA): UBE2V1 forward: AAA AAG CAG GCT TCT CAA AAA GAA AAA CCA CAG UBE2V1 reverse: AGA AAG CTG GGT GTT AAA TAT TAA CGC ACA CT
How to cite: pDONR221_UBE2V1_3UTR was a gift from Thomas Tuschl (Addgene plasmid # 65864 ; http://n2t.net/addgene:65864 ; RRID:Addgene_65864)
