[The description below was written by a language model from this plasmid's Addgene catalogue record.]
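Description:
pDONR221_UBE2V1_3UTR is a Gateway entry clone built on a pDONR221 backbone (a commercial donor vector, recorded as modified by the depositing lab; about 2.55 kb without insert). It is a bacterial cloning plasmid maintained in E. coli under kanamycin selection. The record lists the copy number as unknown and provides no feature table, so the origin of replication and other backbone elements are not documented here. M13 forward and reverse primer sites flank the insert for sequence verification.

The insert is a 1,644 bp fragment corresponding to the 3' untranslated region of human UBE2V1 (also known as UEV1 or CROC1), a ubiquitin-conjugating enzyme E2 variant gene. It was amplified from human cell line cDNA with primers carrying partial attB sequences and introduced by Gateway recombination. In an entry clone of this type, the insert would be expected to sit between attL sites, allowing transfer by LR recombination into compatible destination vectors, although the record does not list these sites explicitly. A T7 promoter is given as the promoter associated with the insert, which could in principle support in vitro transcription of the UTR, but the record does not say that it was used this way.

The stated purpose is to carry the UBE2V1 3' UTR as a target of the RNA-binding protein RBPMS. The plasmid therefore serves mainly as a shuttle source of this UTR for studying RBPMS-dependent post-transcriptional regulation. One plausible route is moving it into reporter destination vectors, though the record names no specific downstream constructs or assays.
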