>Addgene plasmid #65864 | pDONR221_UBE2V1_3UTR | addgene partial sequence | sequence record 117290 | M13-F20 5'-TGTAAAACGACGGCCAGT-3'
ATTTTGACTGATAGTGACCTGTTCGTTGCAACAAATTGATGAGCAATGCTTTTTTATAATGCCAACTTTG
TACAAAAAAGCAGGCTTCTCAAAAAGAAAAACCACAGGCCCTTCCCCTTCCCCCCAATTCGATTTAATCA
GTCTTCATTTTCCACAGTAGTAAATTTTCTAGATACGTCTTGTAGACCTCAAAGTACCGGAAAGGAAGCT
CCCATTCAAAGGAAATTTATCTTAAGATACTGTAAATGATACTAATTTTTTGTCCATTTGAAATATATAA
GTTGTGCTATAACAAATCATCCTGTCAAGTGTAACCACTGTCCACGTAGTTGAACTTCTGGGATCAAGAA
AGTCTATTTAAATTGATTCCCATCATAACTGGTGGGGCACATCTAACTCAACTGTGAAAAGACACATCAC
ACAATCACCTTGCTGCTGATTACACGGCCTGGGGTCTCTGCCTTCTCCCCTTACCCTCCCGCCTCCCACC
CTCCCTGCAACAACAGCCCTCTAGCCTGGGGGGCTTGTTAGAGTAGATGTGAAGGTTTCAGGTCGCAGCC
TGTGGGACTACTGCTAGGTGTGTGGGGTGTTTCGCCTGCACCCCTGGTTTCTTTAAGTCTTAAGTGATGC
CCCTTCCAAACCATCATCCTGTCCCCACGCTCCTCCACTCCCGCCCTTGGCCGAAGCATAGATTGTAACC
CCTCCACTCCCCTCTGAGATTGGCCTTCGGTGAGGAATTCAGGGCTTTCCCCATATCTTCTCTCCCCCAC
CTTTATCGAGGGGTGCTGCTTTTTCTCCCTCCTCCTCAAGTTCCTTTTTGCACCGTCACCACCCAACACC
