>Addgene plasmid #65864 | pDONR221_UBE2V1_3UTR | addgene partial sequence | sequence record 117292 | M13-Rev 5'-CAGGAAACAGCTATGACC-3'
TAATGATTTTATTTTGACTGATAGTGACCTGTTCGTTGCAACAAATTGATAAGCAATGCTTTCTTATAAT
GCCAACTTTGTACAAGAAAGCTGGGTGTTAAATATTAACGCACACTTTTTTTTTATTATATTAAAATCAG
GCAATGGTCTGACAATAAAAAGGCTGCTTATGGAATACTGTTATGTTAAACTTCACTTACAGGATGTTAA
ATCCTTAGAACTAAGGTTTTCCCCCCAGAAAAAGATTAATGGAAACATCAATTGCTTTTCAGACTTGATA
GTTGCTGCTTCAAAAGGTGGTTTTACACAAATACTAAATTAAAAAAAAAAAAAAACCTTTAGTACACAAT
GAATTGCTTTTATTTCGGTATGCATCCACATTTCAGCATTTAGTGGTCCTGAACAGCAAGTGGAAAGACG
CAGCAATTTGCCAGGAGGTCAAGCCCACAAATTTCGGGGATCTGCTGTGCACACCGGGTTCCTTCTTAAT
CCCTGCTGAGGATCTTGGGAAGCAGCAGCAGCACCAAAACCAAGGCATGCACCGGATTCAAGGTTCTTTT
TGTTCCAGTTGTCAGATTCCAAACTAGACCCCAATGGATTGCAAGGATGACCAAATGAAAGCCCTGTTTA
AAACTTCTTCAATTTTTAAAAGCAAAAGCAGTTACAGGAAAGTAAAACAATTCAGAGGGATCATGTGTGC
TTACAAGTATCTTCATGCGGTCTTTCTCCAAGTTCAACCACCAAGGACTCCGAGAGCTGGCAGGTCTGAG
TAA
